Addgene plasmid #63326: pFusX2-44
Purpose: Encodes RVD positions 4-6 in TALEN assembly
Depositing lab: Stephen Ekker. Depositing organization: Mayo Foundation for Medical Education and Research. Publication: FusX: A rapid one-step TALE assembly system for genome science. Ma AC, McNulty MS, Tanya PL, Jarryd CM, Martinez-Galvez G, Argue DP, Lee HB, Urban MD, Bullard CE, Blackburn PR, Man TK, Clark KJ, Ekker SC. Hum Gene Ther. 2016 Jun;27(6):451-63. doi: 10.1089/hum.2015.172 PubMed 26854857.
Backbone
  Vector backbone: FusX2
  Backbone size w/o insert (bp): 3006
  Vector type: TALEN
Growth in bacteria
  Bacterial resistance: Spectinomycin, 50 μg/mL
  Growth temperature: 37°C
  Growth strain: DH5alpha
  Copy number: High Copy
Gene/Insert
  Gene/Insert name: NN NN NG (alt name: X2_GGT)
  Species: Synthetic
  Mutation: none
  Cloning method: Restriction Enzyme; 5′ cloning site BsaI (destroyed during cloning); 3′ cloning site BsaI (destroyed during cloning)
  Sequencing primers: 5′ pCR8_F1; 3′ pCR8_R1
Terms and licenses: Academic/Nonprofit Terms; Industry Terms: Not Available to Industry
How to cite: pFusX2-44 was a gift from Stephen Ekker (Addgene plasmid # 63326 ; http://n2t.net/addgene:63326 ; RRID:Addgene_63326)
