[The description below was written by a language model from this plasmid's Addgene catalogue record.]
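Description:
pFusX2-44 is a bacterial library plasmid from the FusX system, a rapid one-step method for assembling TALE repeat arrays used to build TALENs and related programmable DNA-binding proteins. It is built on the FusX2 backbone (about 3 kb without insert), is maintained at high copy number in standard E. coli cloning strains, and is selected with spectinomycin. The record does not name the origin of replication or provide a feature map, although the listed sequencing primers are pCR8-type primers flanking the insert.

The insert is a synthetic, pre-assembled trimer of TALE repeats carrying the repeat-variable diresidues NN, NN and NG. Under the standard TALE code, NN recognises guanine and NG recognises thymine, so this module specifies the triplet GGT, as reflected in its alternative name X2_GGT. Within the FusX scheme, plasmids of the X2 series supply RVD positions 4 to 6 of the final array, so this construct is one member of a set covering the possible triplets at that position. The trimer was cloned through BsaI sites that were destroyed in the process; BsaI is a type IIS enzyme commonly used in Golden Gate-style cloning, which joins fragments in a defined order through custom overhangs.

The plasmid carries no stated promoter or expression elements and is not intended for expression on its own. It is a building block: a user targeting a sequence with GGT at positions 4 to 6 would combine it with the corresponding modules for the other positions and a receiver vector to generate a complete TALE array for genome editing applications.
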