>Addgene plasmid #63326 | pFusX2-44 | depositor partial sequence | sequence record 105170 | pFusX2_GGT
AGTCTTAAGCGTCTCCCTGACCCCGGACCAAGTGGTGGCTATCGCCAGCAACAATGGCGGCAAGCAAGCG
CTCGAAACGGTGCAGCGGCTGTTGCCGGTGCTGTGCCAGGACCATGGCCTGACCCCGGACCAAGTGGTGG
CTATCGCCAGCAACAATGGCGGCAAGCAAGCGCTCGAAACGGTGCAGCGGCTGTTGCCGGTGCTGTGCCA
GGACCATGGCCTGACCCCGGACCAAGTGGTGGCTATCGCCAGCAACGGTGGCGGCAAGCAAGCGCTCGAA
ACGGTGCAGCGGCTGTTGCCGGTGCTGTGCCAGGACCATGGCGAGACGTC
