>Addgene plasmid #63326 | pFusX2-44 | depositor partial sequence | sequence record 105171 | FusX2
CGTCTCCCTGACCCCGGACCAAGTGGTGGCTATCGAGACCGGCGCCGCTACGGGCGCGTCCCATTCGCCA
TTCAGGCTGCGCAACTGTTGGGAAGGGCGATCGGTGCGGGCTCTTCGCTATTACGCCAGCTGGCGAAAGG
GGGATGTGCTGCAAGGCGATTAAGTTGGGAACGCCAGGGTTTTCCCAGTCACGACGTTGTAAAACGACGG
CCAGTGAGCGCGCGTAATCGACTCACTATAGGGCGAATTGGGTACCGGGCCCCCCCTCGAGGTCCTCCAG
CTTTTGTTCCCTTTAGTGAGGGTTAATTGCGCGCTTGGCGTAATCATGGTCATAGCTGTTTCCTGTGTGA
AATTGTTATCCGCTCACAATTCCACACAACATACGAGCCGGAAGCATAAAGTGTAAAGCCTGGGGTGCCT
AATGAGTGAGCTAACTCACATTAATTGCGTTGCGCTCACTGCCCGCTTTCCACCGGTGGTCTCTGGCGGC
AAGCAAGCGCTCGAAACGGTGCAGCGGCTGTTGCCGGTGCTGTGCCAGGACCATGGCGAGACGTCTAGAC
CAGCCAGGACAGAAATGCCTCGACTTCGCTGCTACCCAAGGTTGCCGGGTGACGCACACCGTGGAAACGG
ATGAAGGCACGAACCCAGTGGACATAAGCCTGTTCGGTTCGTAAGCTGTAATGCAAGTAGCGTATGCGCT
CACGCAACTGGTCCAGAACCTTGACCGAACGCAGCGGTGGTAACGGCGCAGTGGCGGTTTTCATGGCTTG
TTATGACTGTTTTTTTGGGGTACAGTCTATGCCTCGGGCATCCAAGCAGCAAGCGCGTTACGCCGTGGGT
CGATGTTTGATGTTATGGAGCAGCAACGATGTTACGCAGCAGGGCAGTCGCCCTAAAACAAAGTTAAACA
TTATGAGGGAAGCGGTGATCGCCGAAGTATCGACTCAACTATCAGAGGTAGTTGGCGTCATCGAGCGCCA
TCTCGAACCGACGTTGCTGGCCGTACATTTGTACGGCTCCGCAGTGGATGGCGGCCTGAAGCCACACAGT
GATATTGATTTGCTGGTTACGGTGACCGTAAGGCTTGATGAAACAACGCGGCGAGCTTTGATCAACGACC
TTTTGGAAACTTCGGCTTCCCCTGGAGAGAGCGAGATTCTCCGCGCTGTAGAAGTCACCATTGTTGTGCA
CGACGACATCATTCCGTGGCGTTATCCAGCTAAGCGCGAACTGCAATTTGGAGAATGGCAGCGCAATGAC
ATTCTTGCAGGTATCTTCGAGCCAGCCACGATCGACATTGATCTGGCTATCTTGCTGACAAAAGCAAGAG
AACATAGCGTTGCCTTGGTAGGTCCAGCGGCGGAGGAACTCTTTGATCCGGTTCCTGAACAGGATCTATT
TGAGGCGCTAAATGAAACCTTAACGCTATGGAACTCGCCGCCCGACTGGGCTGGCGATGAGCGAAATGTA
GTGCTTACGTTGTCCCGCATTTGGTACAGCGCAGTAACCGGCAAAATCGCGCCGAAGGATGTCGCTGCCG
ACTGGGCAATGGAGCGCCTGCCGGCCCAGTATCAGCCCGTCATACTTGAAGCTAGACAGGCTTATCTTGG
ACAAGAAGAAGATCGCTTGGCCTCGCGCGCAGATCAGTTGGAAGAATTTGTCCACTACGTGAAAGGCGAG
ATCACCAAGGTAGTCGGCAAATAACCCTCGAGCCACCCATGACCAAAATCCCTTAACGTGAGTTACGCGT
CGTTCCACTGAGCGTCAGACCCCGTAGAAAAGATCAAAGGATCTTCTTGAGATCCTTTTTTTCTGCGCGT
AATCTGCTGCTTGCAAACAAAAAAACCACCGCTACCAGCGGTGGTTTGTTTGCCGGATCAAGAGCTACCA
ACTCTTTTTCCGAAGGTAACTGGCTTCAGCAGAGCGCAGATACCAAATACTGTCCTTCTAGTGTAGCCGT
AGTTAGGCCACCACTTCAAGAACTCTGTAGCACCGCCTACATACCTCGCTCTGCTAATCCTGTTACCAGT
GGCTGCTGCCAGTGGCGATAAGTCGTGTCTTACCGGGTTGGACTCAAGACGATAGTTACCGGATAAGGCG
CAGCGGTCGGGCTGAACGGGGGGTTCGTGCACACAGCCCAGCTTGGAGCGAACGACCTACACCGAACTGA
GATACCTACAGCGTGAGCATTGAGAAAGCGCCACGCTTCCCGAAGGGAGAAAGGCGGACAGGTATCCGGT
AAGCGGCAGGGTCGGAACAGGAGAGCGCACGAGGGAGCTTCCAGGGGGAAACGCCTGGTATCTTTATAGT
CCTGTCGGGTTTCGCCACCTCTGACTTGAGCGTCGATTTTTGTGATGCTCGTCAGGGGGGCGGAGCCTAT
GGAAAAACGCCAGCAACGCGGCCTTTTTACGGTTCCTGGCCTTTTGCTGGCCTTTTGCTCACATGTTCTT
TCCTGCGTTATCCCCTGATTCTGTGGATAACCGTATTACCGCCTTTGAGTGAGCTGATACCGCTCGCCGC
AGCCGAACGACCGAGCGCAGCGAGTCAGTGAGCGAGGAAGCGGAAGAGCGCCCAATACGCAAACCGCCTC
TCCCCGCGCGTTGGCCGATTCATTAATGCAGCTGGCACGACAGGTTTCCCGACTGGAAAGCGGGCAGTGA
GCGCAACGCAATTAATACGCGTACCGCTAGCCAGGAAGAGTTTGTAGAAACGCAAAAAGGCCATCCGTCA
GGATGGCCTTCTGCTTAGTTTGATGCCTGGCAGTTTATGGCGGGCGTCCTGCCCGCCACCCTCCGGGCCG
TTGCTTCACAACGTTCAAATCCGCTCCCGGCGGATTTGTCCTACTCAGGAGAGCGTTCACCGACAAACAA
CAGATAAAACGAAAGGCCCAGTCTTCCGACTGAGCCTTTCGTTTTATTTGATGCCTGGCAGTTCCCTACT
CTCGCGTTAACGCTAGCATGGATGTTTTCCCAGTCACGACGTTGTAAAACGACGGCCAGTCTTAAG
