>Addgene plasmid #63326 | pFusX2-44 | addgene partial sequence | sequence record 115462 | pCR8_R1 5'-cgaaccgaacaggcttatgt-3'
GCGTCACCCGGCAACCTTGGGTAGCAGCGAAGTCGAGGCATTTCTGTCCTGGCTGGTCTAGACGTCTCGC
CATGGTCCTGGCACAGCACCGGCAACAGCCGCTGCACCGTTTCGAGCGCTTGCTTGCCGCCACCGTTGCT
GGCGATAGCCACCACTTGGTCCGGGGTCAGGCCATGGTCCTGGCACAGCACCGGCAACAGCCGCTGCACC
GTTTCGAGCGCTTGCTTGCCGCCATTGTTGCTGGCGATAGCCACCACTTGGTCCGGGGTCAGGCCATGGT
CCTGGCACAGCACCGGCAACAGCCGCTGCACCGTTTCGAGCGCTTGCTTGCCGCCATTGTTGCTGGCGAT
AGCCACCACTTGGTCCGGGGTCAGGGAGACGCTTAAGACTGGCCGTCGTTTTACAACGTCGTGACTGGGA
AAACATCCATGCTAGCGTTAACGCGAGAGTAGGGAACTGCCAGGCATCAAATAAAACGAAAGGCTCAGTC
GGAAGACTGGGCCTTTCGTTTTATCTGTTGTTTGTCGGTGAACGCTCTCCTGAGTAGGACAAATCCGCCG
GGAGCGGATTTGAACGTTGTGAAGCAACGGCCCGGAGGGTGGCGGGCAGGACGCCCGCCATAAACTGCCA
GGCATCAAACTAAGCAGAAGGCCATCCTGACGGATGGCCTTTTTGCGTTTCTA
